Addgene plasmid #76059: RPS6KB2 gRNA (BRDN0001146316)
Purpose: 3rd generation lentiviral gRNA plasmid targeting human RPS6KB2
Depositing lab: John Doench & David Root. Depositing organization: Broad Institute. Publication: Optimized sgRNA design to maximize activity and minimize off-target effects of CRISPR-Cas9. Doench JG, Fusi N, Sullender M, Hegde M, Vaimberg EW, Donovan KF, Smith I, Tothova Z, Wilen C, Orchard R, Virgin HW, Listgarten J, Root DE. Nat Biotechnol. 2016 Jan 18. doi: 10.1038/nbt.3437. PubMed 26780180.
Backbone
  Vector backbone: lentiGuide-Puro
  Backbone manufacturer: Zhang Lab (Addgene plasmid # 52963)
  Vector type: Mammalian Expression, Lentiviral, CRISPR
  Selectable markers: Puromycin
Growth in bacteria
  Bacterial resistance: Ampicillin, 100 μg/mL
  Growth temperature: 37°C
  Growth strain: DH5alpha
  Copy number: High Copy
Gene/Insert
  Gene/Insert name: RPS6KB2 (alt names: RPS6KB2; NM_003952.2)
  gRNA/shRNA sequence: CGGTTCTCTGCGGTGAAGGG
  Species: H. sapiens (human)
  Entrez Gene: RPS6KB2 (a.k.a. KLS, P70-beta, P70-beta-1, P70-beta-2, S6K-beta2, S6K2, S6KB, S6KI(2), S6Kbeta, SRK, STK14B, p70(S6K)-beta, p70S6Kb)
  Promoter: hU6
  Cloning method: Unknown
  Sequencing primers: 5′ U6-F; 3′ pS2-R
Terms and licenses: Academic/Nonprofit Terms; Industry Terms: Not Available to Industry
Depositor comments: The gRNA was designed to target the following Genbank reference sequence(s): NM_003952.2. Note that this plasmid does NOT contain Cas9. It should be used in conjunction with lentiCas9-Blast (Addgene #52962) or otherwise with cell lines already expressing Cas9. Browse the full kinome gRNA library at http://www.addgene.org/pooled-library/broadgpp-human-kinome/ or visit http://www.broadinstitute.org/rnai/public/ for detailed protocols and information.
How to cite: RPS6KB2 gRNA (BRDN0001146316) was a gift from John Doench & David Root (Addgene plasmid # 76059 ; http://n2t.net/addgene:76059 ; RRID:Addgene_76059)
