[The description below was written by a language model from this plasmid's Addgene catalogue record and pLannotate feature annotations shown in this document.]
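Description:
RPS6KB2 gRNA (BRDN0001146316) is a third-generation lentiviral CRISPR guide plasmid built on the lentiGuide-Puro backbone. It delivers a single guide RNA against human RPS6KB2, the gene for ribosomal protein S6 kinase beta-2 (also known as S6K2 or p70-beta). The guide was designed against the NM_003952.2 reference transcript. In bacteria the plasmid is maintained through a high-copy ColE1/pUC-type origin and selected with ampicillin via the β-lactamase gene. The backbone also carries an f1 origin and remnants of lac regulatory and lacZα sequences from earlier cloning vectors.

The lentiviral transfer cassette begins with an RSV promoter fused to a truncated HIV-1 5' LTR, which makes genomic RNA production Tat-independent. This is followed by the Ψ packaging signal, a gag fragment, the Rev response element for Rev-dependent nuclear export, and a cPPT/CTS, which aids nuclear import of the viral genome. A human U6 RNA polymerase III promoter drives the targeting spacer joined to the Streptococcus pyogenes gRNA scaffold. Downstream, the EF-1α core promoter with its intron A expresses puromycin N-acetyltransferase for selecting transduced mammalian cells, and a WPRE enhances transcript expression. The cassette ends in a ΔU3 self-inactivating 3' LTR, with an SV40 poly(A) signal and SV40 origin beyond it.

The plasmid does not encode Cas9, so it must be used with a separate Cas9 vector such as lentiCas9-Blast or in cells already expressing Cas9. It belongs to a human kinome gRNA collection and is suited to knocking out RPS6KB2 in individual or pooled loss-of-function experiments.
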