Features (pLannotate 1.2.2; 29 found; start..end, strand, type, name):
     14..80      +  CDS            small t antigen (fragment): SV40 (simian virus 40) small t antigen
    106..317     +  promoter       EF-1α core promoter: core promoter for human elongation factor EF-1α
    318..1256    +  intron         EF-1α intron A: intron upstream of the start codon of human EF-1α
   1278..1877    +  CDS            PuroR (fragment): puromycin N-acetyltransferase; pac from Streptomyces; confers resistance to puromycin
   1893..2481    +  misc_feature   WPRE: woodchuck hepatitis virus posttranscriptional regulatory element
   2532..2551    +  misc_feature   cPPT/CTS (fragment): central polypurine tract and central termination sequence of HIV-1
   2553..2786    +  LTR            3' LTR (ΔU3): self-inactivating 3' long terminal repeat (LTR) from HIV-1
   2864..2985    +  polyA_signal   SV40 poly(A) signal: SV40 polyadenylation signal
   3025..3160    +  rep_origin     SV40 ori: SV40 origin of replication
   3181..3199    -  promoter       T7 promoter: promoter for bacteriophage T7 RNA polymerase
   3207..3362    +  CDS            lacZα (fragment): LacZα fragment of β-galactosidase; lacZ fragment
   3367..3795    +  rep_origin     f1 ori (sequence partly withheld): f1 bacteriophage origin of replication; arrow indicates direction of (+) strand synthesis
   3848..3952    +  promoter       AmpR promoter: bla
   3953..4813    +  CDS            AmpR: β-lactamase; bla; confers resistance to ampicillin, carbenicillin, and related antibiotics
   4984..5572    +  rep_origin     ori: high-copy-number ColE1/pMB1/pBR322/pUC origin of replication
   5755..5847    +  CDS            lacI (fragment): lac repressor; lacI; The lac repressor binds to the lac operator to inhibit transcription in E. coli. This inhibition can be relieved by adding lactose or isopropyl-β-D-thiogalactopyranoside (IPTG).
   5860..5881    +  protein_bind   CAP binding site: CAP binding activates transcription in the presence of cAMP. E. coli catabolite activator protein
   5896..5926    +  promoter       lac promoter: promoter for the E. coli lac operon
   5934..5950    +  protein_bind   lac operator: The lac repressor binds to the lac operator to inhibit transcription in E. coli. This inhibition can be relieved by adding lactose or isopropyl-β-D-thiogalactopyranoside (IPTG). lac repressor encoded by lacI
   5995..6013    +  promoter       T3 promoter: promoter for bacteriophage T3 RNA polymerase
   6041..6267    +  promoter       RSV promoter: Rous sarcoma virus enhancer/promoter
   6268..6448    +  LTR            5' LTR (truncated): truncated 5' long terminal repeat (LTR) from HIV-1
   6495..6620    +  misc_feature   HIV-1 Ψ: packaging signal of human immunodeficiency virus type 1
   6604..6967    +  CDS            HIV-1 gag (fragment): gag protein from human immunodeficiency virus 1; gag
   7113..7346    +  misc_feature   RRE: The Rev response element (RRE) of HIV-1 allows for Rev-dependent mRNA export from the nucleus to the cytoplasm.
   7723..7749    +  CDS            Rev (fragment): human immunodeficiency virus 1 (HIV-1) Rev protein; rev; enhances nuclear export of unspliced and incompletely spliced viral mRNAs
   7753..7993    +  promoter       U6 promoter: RNA polymerase III promoter for human U6 snRNA
   8023..8098    +  misc_RNA       gRNA scaffold: guide RNA scaffold for the Streptococcus pyogenes CRISPR/Cas9 system
   8154..8271    +  misc_feature   cPPT/CTS: central polypurine tract and central termination sequence of HIV-1
>Addgene plasmid #76059 | RPS6KB2 gRNA (BRDN0001146316) | addgene full sequence | sequence record 185102 | Addgene Assembled Sequence
CCCGGGTGCAAAGATGGATAAAGTTTTAAACAGAGAGGAATCTTTGCAGCTAATGGACCTTCTAGGTCTT
GAAAGGAGTGGGAATTGGCTCCGGTGCCCGTCAGTGGGCAGAGCGCACATCGCCCACAGTCCCCGAGAAG
TTGGGGGGAGGGGTCGGCAATTGATCCGGTGCCTAGAGAAGGTGGCGCGGGGTAAACTGGGAAAGTGATG
TCGTGTACTGGCTCCGCCTTTTTCCCGAGGGTGGGGGAGAACCGTATATAAGTGCAGTAGTCGCCGTGAA
CGTTCTTTTTCGCAACGGGTTTGCCGCCAGAACACAGGTAAGTGCCGTGTGTGGTTCCCGCGGGCCTGGC
CTCTTTACGGGTTATGGCCCTTGCGTGCCTTGAATTACTTCCACCTGGCTGCAGTACGTGATTCTTGATC
CCGAGCTTCGGGTTGGAAGTGGGTGGGAGAGTTCGAGGCCTTGCGCTTAAGGAGCCCCTTCGCCTCGTGC
TTGAGTTGAGGCCTGGCCTGGGCGCTGGGGCCGCCGCGTGCGAATCTGGTGGCACCTTCGCGCCTGTCTC
GCTGCTTTCGATAAGTCTCTAGCCATTTAAAATTTTTGATGACCTGCTGCGACGCTTTTTTTCTGGCAAG
ATAGTCTTGTAAATGCGGGCCAAGATCTGCACACTGGTATTTCGGTTTTTGGGGCCGCGGGCGGCGACGG
GGCCCGTGCGTCCCAGCGCACATGTTCGGCGAGGCGGGGCCTGCGAGCGCGGCCACCGAGAATCGGACGG
GGGTAGTCTCAAGCTGGCCGGCCTGCTCTGGTGCCTGGCCTCGCGCCGCCGTGTATCGCCCCGCCCTGGG
CGGCAAGGCTGGCCCGGTCGGCACCAGTTGCGTGAGCGGAAAGATGGCCGCTTCCCGGCCCTGCTGCAGG
GAGCTCAAAATGGAGGACGCGGCGCTCGGGAGAGCGGGCGGGTGAGTCACCCACACAAAGGAAAAGGGCC
TTTCCGTCCTCAGCCGTCGCTTCATGTGACTCCACGGAGTACCGGGCGCCGTCCAGGCACCTCGATTAGT
TCTCGAGCTTTTGGAGTACGTCGTCTTTAGGTTGGGGGGAGGGGTTTTATGCGATGGAGTTTCCCCACAC
TGAGTGGGTGGAGACTGAAGTTAGGCCAGCTTGGCACTTGATGTAATTCTCCTTGGAATTTGCCCTTTTT
GAGTTTGGATCTTGGTTCATTCTCAAGCCTCAGACAGTGGTTCAAAGTTTTTTTCTTCCATTTCAGGTGT
CGTGACGTACGGCCACCATGACCGAGTACAAGCCCACGGTGCGCCTCGCCACCCGCGACGACGTCCCCAG
GGCCGTACGCACCCTCGCCGCCGCGTTCGCCGACTACCCCGCCACGCGCCACACCGTCGATCCGGACCGC
CACATCGAGCGGGTCACCGAGCTGCAAGAACTCTTCCTCACGCGCGTCGGGCTCGACATCGGCAAGGTGT
GGGTCGCGGACGACGGCGCCGCCGTGGCGGTCTGGACCACGCCGGAGAGCGTCGAAGCGGGGGCGGTGTT
CGCCGAGATCGGCCCGCGCATGGCCGAGTTGAGCGGTTCCCGGCTGGCCGCGCAGCAACAGATGGAAGGC
CTCCTGGCGCCGCACCGGCCCAAGGAGCCCGCGTGGTTCCTGGCCACCGTCGGAGTCTCGCCCGACCACC
AGGGCAAGGGTCTGGGCAGCGCCGTCGTGCTCCCCGGAGTGGAGGCGGCCGAGCGCGCCGGGGTGCCCGC
CTTCCTGGAGACCTCCGCGCCCCGCAACCTCCCCTTCTACGAGCGGCTCGGCTTCACCGTCACCGCCGAC
GTCGAGGTGCCCGAAGGACCGCGCACCTGGTGCATGACCCGCAAGCCCGGTGCCTGAACGCGTTAAGTCG
ACAATCAACCTCTGGATTACAAAATTTGTGAAAGATTGACTGGTATTCTTAACTATGTTGCTCCTTTTAC
GCTATGTGGATACGCTGCTTTAATGCCTTTGTATCATGCTATTGCTTCCCGTATGGCTTTCATTTTCTCC
TCCTTGTATAAATCCTGGTTGCTGTCTCTTTATGAGGAGTTGTGGCCCGTTGTCAGGCAACGTGGCGTGG
TGTGCACTGTGTTTGCTGACGCAACCCCCACTGGTTGGGGCATTGCCACCACCTGTCAGCTCCTTTCCGG
GACTTTCGCTTTCCCCCTCCCTATTGCCACGGCGGAACTCATCGCCGCCTGCCTTGCCCGCTGCTGGACA
GGGGCTCGGCTGTTGGGCACTGACAATTCCGTGGTGTTGTCGGGGAAATCATCGTCCTTTCCTTGGCTGC
TCGCCTGTGTTGCCACCTGGATTCTGCGCGGGACGTCCTTCTGCTACGTCCCTTCGGCCCTCAATCCAGC
GGACCTTCCTTCCCGCGGCCTGCTGCCGGCTCTGCGGCCTCTTCCGCGTCTTCGCCTTCGCCCTCAGACG
AGTCGGATCTCCCTTTGGGCCGCCTCCCCGCGTCGACTTTAAGACCAATGACTTACAAGGCAGCTGTAGA
TCTTAGCCACTTTTTAAAAGAAAAGGGGGGACTGGAAGGGCTAATTCACTCCCAACGAAGACAAGATCTG
CTTTTTGCTTGTACTGGGTCTCTCTGGTTAGACCAGATCTGAGCCTGGGAGCTCTCTGGCTAACTAGGGA
ACCCACTGCTTAAGCCTCAATAAAGCTTGCCTTGAGTGCTTCAAGTAGTGTGTGCCCGTCTGTTGTGTGA
CTCTGGTAACTAGAGATCCCTCAGACCCTTTTAGTCAGTGTGGAAAATCTCTAGCAGTACGTATAGTAGT
TCATGTCATCTTATTATTCAGTATTTATAACTTGCAAAGAAATGAATATCAGAGAGTGAGAGGAACTTGT
TTATTGCAGCTTATAATGGTTACAAATAAAGCAATAGCATCACAAATTTCACAAATAAAGCATTTTTTTC
ACTGCATTCTAGTTGTGGTTTGTCCAAACTCATCAATGTATCTTATCATGTCTGGCTCTAGCTATCCCGC
CCCTAACTCCGCCCATCCCGCCCCTAACTCCGCCCAGTTCCGCCCATTCTCCGCCCCATGGCTGACTAAT
TTTTTTTATTTATGCAGAGGCCGAGGCCGCCTCGGCCTCTGAGCTATTCCAGAAGTAGTGAGGAGGCTTT
TTTGGAGGCCTAGGGACGTACCCAATTCGCCCTATAGTGAGTCGTATTACGCGCGCTCACTGGCCGTCGT
TTTACAACGTCGTGACTGGGAAAACCCTGGCGTTACCCAACTTAATCGCCTTGCAGCACATCCCCCTTTC
GCCAGCTGGCGTAATAGCGAAGAGGCCCGCACCGATCGCCCTTCCCAACAGTTGCGCAGCCTGAATGGCG
AATGGG
[124 nt withheld, positions 3367-3490]
C
[91 nt withheld, positions 3492-3582]
A
[49 nt withheld, positions 3584-3632]
CCTTTGACGTTGGAGTCCACGTTCTTT
[37 nt withheld, positions 3660-3696]
ACCCTATCTCGGTCTATTCTTTTGATTTATAAGGGATTTTGCCGATTTCGGCCTATTGGTTAAAAAATGA
GCTGATTTAACAAAAATTTAACGCGAATTTTAACAAAATATTAACGCTTACAATTTAGGTGGCACTTTTC
GGGGAAATGTGCGCGGAACCCCTATTTGTTTATTTTTCTAAATACATTCAAATATGTATCCGCTCATGAG
ACAATAACCCTGATAAATGCTTCAATAATATTGAAAAAGGAAGAGTATGAGTATTCAACATTTCCGTGTC
GCCCTTATTCCCTTTTTTGCGGCATTTTGCCTTCCTGTTTTTGCTCACCCAGAAACGCTGGTGAAAGTAA
AAGATGCTGAAGATCAGTTGGGTGCACGAGTGGGTTACATCGAACTGGATCTCAACAGCGGTAAGATCCT
TGAGAGTTTTCGCCCCGAAGAACGTTTTCCAATGATGAGCACTTTTAAAGTTCTGCTATGTGGCGCGGTA
TTATCCCGTATTGACGCCGGGCAAGAGCAACTCGGTCGCCGCATACACTATTCTCAGAATGACTTGGTTG
AGTACTCACCAGTCACAGAAAAGCATCTTACGGATGGCATGACAGTAAGAGAATTATGCAGTGCTGCCAT
AACCATGAGTGATAACACTGCGGCCAACTTACTTCTGACAACGATCGGAGGACCGAAGGAGCTAACCGCT
TTTTTGCACAACATGGGGGATCATGTAACTCGCCTTGATCGTTGGGAACCGGAGCTGAATGAAGCCATAC
CAAACGACGAGCGTGACACCACGATGCCTGTAGCAATGGCAACAACGTTGCGCAAACTATTAACTGGCGA
ACTACTTACTCTAGCTTCCCGGCAACAATTAATAGACTGGATGGAGGCGGATAAAGTTGCAGGACCACTT
CTGCGCTCGGCCCTTCCGGCTGGCTGGTTTATTGCTGATAAATCTGGAGCCGGTGAGCGTGGGTCTCGCG
GTATCATTGCAGCACTGGGGCCAGATGGTAAGCCCTCCCGTATCGTAGTTATCTACACGACGGGGAGTCA
GGCAACTATGGATGAACGAAATAGACAGATCGCTGAGATAGGTGCCTCACTGATTAAGCATTGGTAACTG
TCAGACCAAGTTTACTCATATATACTTTAGATTGATTTAAAACTTCATTTTTAATTTAAAAGGATCTAGG
TGAAGATCCTTTTTGATAATCTCATGACCAAAATCCCTTAACGTGAGTTTTCGTTCCACTGAGCGTCAGA
CCCCGTAGAAAAGATCAAAGGATCTTCTTGAGATCCTTTTTTTCTGCGCGTAATCTGCTGCTTGCAAACA
AAAAAACCACCGCTACCAGCGGTGGTTTGTTTGCCGGATCAAGAGCTACCAACTCTTTTTCCGAAGGTAA
CTGGCTTCAGCAGAGCGCAGATACCAAATACTGTTCTTCTAGTGTAGCCGTAGTTAGGCCACCACTTCAA
GAACTCTGTAGCACCGCCTACATACCTCGCTCTGCTAATCCTGTTACCAGTGGCTGCTGCCAGTGGCGAT
AAGTCGTGTCTTACCGGGTTGGACTCAAGACGATAGTTACCGGATAAGGCGCAGCGGTCGGGCTGAACGG
GGGGTTCGTGCACACAGCCCAGCTTGGAGCGAACGACCTACACCGAACTGAGATACCTACAGCGTGAGCT
ATGAGAAAGCGCCACGCTTCCCGAAGGGAGAAAGGCGGACAGGTATCCGGTAAGCGGCAGGGTCGGAACA
GGAGAGCGCACGAGGGAGCTTCCAGGGGGAAACGCCTGGTATCTTTATAGTCCTGTCGGGTTTCGCCACC
TCTGACTTGAGCGTCGATTTTTGTGATGCTCGTCAGGGGGGCGGAGCCTATGGAAAAACGCCAGCAACGC
GGCCTTTTTACGGTTCCTGGCCTTTTGCTGGCCTTTTGCTCACATGTTCTTTCCTGCGTTATCCCCTGAT
TCTGTGGATAACCGTATTACCGCCTTTGAGTGAGCTGATACCGCTCGCCGCAGCCGAACGACCGAGCGCA
GCGAGTCAGTGAGCGAGGAAGCGGAAGAGCGCCCAATACGCAAACCGCCTCTCCCCGCGCGTTGGCCGAT
TCATTAATGCAGCTGGCACGACAGGTTTCCCGACTGGAAAGCGGGCAGTGAGCGCAACGCAATTAATGTG
AGTTAGCTCACTCATTAGGCACCCCAGGCTTTACACTTTATGCTTCCGGCTCGTATGTTGTGTGGAATTG
TGAGCGGATAACAATTTCACACAGGAAACAGCTATGACCATGATTACGCCAAGCGCGCAATTAACCCTCA
CTAAAGGGAACAAAAGCTGGAGCTGCAAGCTTAATGTAGTCTTATGCAATACTCTTGTAGTCTTGCAACA
TGGTAACGATGAGTTAGCAACATGCCTTACAAGGAGAGAAAAAGCACCGTGCATGCCGATTGGTGGAAGT
AAGGTGGTACGATCGTGCCTTATTAGGAAGGCAACAGACGGGTCTGACATGGATTGGACGAACCACTGAA
TTGCCGCATTGCAGAGATATTGTATTTAAGTGCCTAGCTCGATACATAAACGGGTCTCTCTGGTTAGACC
AGATCTGAGCCTGGGAGCTCTCTGGCTAACTAGGGAACCCACTGCTTAAGCCTCAATAAAGCTTGCCTTG
AGTGCTTCAAGTAGTGTGTGCCCGTCTGTTGTGTGACTCTGGTAACTAGAGATCCCTCAGACCCTTTTAG
TCAGTGTGGAAAATCTCTAGCAGTGGCGCCCGAACAGGGACTTGAAAGCGAAAGGGAAACCAGAGGAGCT
CTCTCGACGCAGGACTCGGCTTGCTGAAGCGCGCACGGCAAGAGGCGAGGGGCGGCGACTGGTGAGTACG
CCAAAAATTTTGACTAGCGGAGGCTAGAAGGAGAGAGATGGGTGCGAGAGCGTCAGTATTAAGCGGGGGA
GAATTAGATCGCGATGGGAAAAAATTCGGTTAAGGCCAGGGGGAAAGAAAAAATATAAATTAAAACATAT
AGTATGGGCAAGCAGGGAGCTAGAACGATTCGCAGTTAATCCTGGCCTGTTAGAAACATCAGAAGGCTGT
AGACAAATACTGGGACAGCTACAACCATCCCTTCAGACAGGATCAGAAGAACTTAGATCATTATATAATA
CAGTAGCAACCCTCTATTGTGTGCATCAAAGGATAGAGATAAAAGACACCAAGGAAGCTTTAGACAAGAT
AGAGGAAGAGCAAAACAAAAGTAAGACCACCGCACAGCAAGCGGCCGCTGATCTTCAGACCTGGAGGAGG
AGATATGAGGGACAATTGGAGAAGTGAATTATATAAATATAAAGTAGTAAAAATTGAACCATTAGGAGTA
GCACCCACCAAGGCAAAGAGAAGAGTGGTGCAGAGAGAAAAAAGAGCAGTGGGAATAGGAGCTTTGTTCC
TTGGGTTCTTGGGAGCAGCAGGAAGCACTATGGGCGCAGCGTCAATGACGCTGACGGTACAGGCCAGACA
ATTATTGTCTGGTATAGTGCAGCAGCAGAACAATTTGCTGAGGGCTATTGAGGCGCAACAGCATCTGTTG
CAACTCACAGTCTGGGGCATCAAGCAGCTCCAGGCAAGAATCCTGGCTGTGGAAAGATACCTAAAGGATC
AACAGCTCCTGGGGATTTGGGGTTGCTCTGGAAAACTCATTTGCACCACTGCTGTGCCTTGGAATGCTAG
TTGGAGTAATAAATCTCTGGAACAGATTTGGAATCACACGACCTGGATGGAGTGGGACAGAGAAATTAAC
AATTACACAAGCTTAATACACTCCTTAATTGAAGAATCGCAAAACCAGCAAGAAAAGAATGAACAAGAAT
TATTGGAATTAGATAAATGGGCAAGTTTGTGGAATTGGTTTAACATAACAAATTGGCTGTGGTATATAAA
ATTATTCATAATGATAGTAGGAGGCTTGGTAGGTTTAAGAATAGTTTTTGCTGTACTTTCTATAGTGAAT
AGAGTTAGGCAGGGATATTCACCATTATCGTTTCAGACCCACCTCCCAACCCCGAGGGGACCCAGAGAGG
GCCTATTTCCCATGATTCCTTCATATTTGCATATACGATACAAGGCTGTTAGAGAGATAATTAGAATTAA
TTTGACTGTAAACACAAAGATATTAGTACAAAATACGTGACGTAGAAAGTAATAATTTCTTGGGTAGTTT
GCAGTTTTAAAATTATGTTTTAAAATGGACTATCATATGCTTACCGTAACTTGAAAGTATTTCGATTTCT
TGGCTTTATATATCTTGTGGAAAGGACGAAACACCGCGGTTCTCTGCGGTGAAGGGGTTTTAGAGCTAGA
AATAGCAAGTTAAAATAAGGCTAGTCCGTTATCAACTTGAAAAAGTGGCACCGAGTCGGTGCTTTTTTAA
GCTTGGCGTAACTAGATCTTGAGACAAATGGCAGTATTCATCCACAATTTTAAAAGAAAAGGGGGGATTG
GGGGGTACAGTGCAGGGGAAAGAATAGTAGACATAATAGCAACAGACATACAAACTAAAGAATTACAAAA
ACAAATTACAAAAATTCAAAATTTTCGGGTTTATTACAGGGACAGCAGAGATCCACTTTGGCGCCGGCTC
GAGGGGG
