>Addgene plasmid #76059 | RPS6KB2 gRNA (BRDN0001146316) | depositor partial sequence | sequence record 143519 | Target Sequence
CGGTTCTCTGCGGTGAAGGG
