>Addgene plasmid #76059 | RPS6KB2 gRNA (BRDN0001146316) | addgene partial sequence | sequence record 185101 | hU6-F
AGAAAGTAATAATTTCTTGGGTAGTTTGCAGTTTTAAAATTATGTTTTAAAATGGACTATCATATGCTTA
CCGTAACTTGAAAGTATTTCGATTTCTTGGCTTTATATATCTTGTGGAAAGGACGAAACACCGCGGTTCT
CTGCGGTGAAGGGTTTTAGAGCTAGAAATAGCAAGTTAAAATAAGGCTAGTCCGTTATCAACTTGAAAAA
GTGGCACCGAGTCGGTGCTTTTTTAAGCTTGGCGTAACTAGATCTTGAGACAAATGGCAGTATTCATCCA
CAATTTTAAAAGAAAAGGGGGGATTGGGGGGTACAGTGCAGGGGAAAGAATAGTAGACATAATAGCAACA
GACATACAAACTAAAGAATTACAAAAACAAATTACAAAAATTCAAAATTTTCGGGTTTATTACAGGGACA
GCAGAGATCCACTTTGGCGCCGGCTCGAGGGGGCCCGGGTGCAAAGATGGATAAAGTTTTAAACAGAGAG
GAATCTTTGCAGCTAATGGACCTTCTAGGTCTTGAAAGGAGTGGGAATTGGCTCCGGTGCCCGTCAGTGG
GCAGAGCGCA
